Addgene plasmid #165775: 5xGMR
Purpose: 5xGMR syntethic eye driver enhancer, requires minimal promoter element
Depositing lab: Koen Venken. Depositing organization: Baylor College of Medicine. Publication: Multiplexed drug-based selection and counterselection genetic manipulations in Drosophila. Matinyan N, Karkhanis MS, Gonzalez Y, Jain A, Saltzman A, Malovannaya A, Sarrion-Perdigones A, Dierick HA, Venken KJT. Cell Rep. 2021 Sep 14;36(11):109700. doi: 10.1016/j.celrep.2021.109700. PubMed 34525356.
Backbone
  Vector backbone: pUPD
  Backbone size w/o insert (bp): 3057
  Vector type: Insect Expression
Growth in bacteria
  Bacterial resistance: Ampicillin, 100 μg/mL
  Growth temperature: 37°C
  Growth strain: DH10B
  Copy number: High Copy
Gene/Insert
  Gene/Insert name: 5xGMR
  Species: D. melanogaster (fly)
  Insert size (bp): 175
  Cloning method: Restriction Enzyme; 5′ cloning site Unknown (unknown if destroyed)
Terms and licenses: Academic/Nonprofit Terms; Industry Terms: Not Available to Industry
Depositor comments: Enhancer
How to cite: 5xGMR was a gift from Koen Venken (Addgene plasmid # 165775 ; http://n2t.net/addgene:165775 ; RRID:Addgene_165775)
