[The description below was written by a language model from this plasmid's Addgene catalogue record and pLannotate feature annotations shown in this document.]
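Description:
5xGMR is a small part-donor plasmid carrying a synthetic Drosophila eye-specific enhancer in the pUPD backbone, a universal domestication-type entry vector used to hold individual DNA parts for later assembly into larger constructs. The sequenced record is about 3.3 kb. It is maintained in E. coli through a high-copy ColE1/pUC-type origin and selected with ampicillin through the bla (AmpR) gene and its own promoter. An f1 origin is also present. The cloning region is flanked by T7 and SP6 phage promoters and sits within the remains of a lacZα cassette, with the lac promoter, lac operator and CAP binding site. The interrupted lacZα fragment is consistent with insertion of the part into a blue/white screening site.

The payload is a 175 bp insert catalogued as 5xGMR from D. melanogaster, described as a synthetic eye driver enhancer; the name suggests five tandem copies of a GMR element, though the record does not spell this out. The automated annotation does not label the insert. The short hornet peptide "CDS" fragment called next to the SP6 promoter is almost certainly a spurious match rather than a real coding feature. The plasmid contains no minimal promoter, reporter or coding sequence downstream of the enhancer. The record states that the element needs a minimal promoter to function, so it cannot drive expression alone. Although listed as an insect expression vector, it serves as an enhancer module to be combined with a core promoter and a gene of interest. It was deposited alongside work on multiplexed drug-based selection and counterselection in Drosophila. The cloning sites used are not recorded.
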