Features (pLannotate 1.2.2; 13 found; start..end, strand, type, name):
     98..160     -  CDS            VESPI_VESMG (fragment): Experimental evidence at protein level: Swiss-Prot protein existence level 1. Shows contractile activity on isolated ileum smooth muscle. From Vespa magnifica (Hornet).
    172..190     -  promoter       SP6 promoter: promoter for bacteriophage SP6 RNA polymerase
    232..248     -  protein_bind   lac operator: The lac repressor binds to the lac operator to inhibit transcription in E. coli. This inhibition can be relieved by adding lactose or isopropyl-β-D-thiogalactopyranoside (IPTG). lac repressor encoded by lacI
    256..286     -  promoter       lac promoter: promoter for the E. coli lac operon
    301..322     -  protein_bind   CAP binding site: CAP binding activates transcription in the presence of cAMP. E. coli catabolite activator protein
    335..427     -  CDS            lacI (fragment): lac repressor; lacI; The lac repressor binds to the lac operator to inhibit transcription in E. coli. This inhibition can be relieved by adding lactose or isopropyl-β-D-thiogalactopyranoside (IPTG).
    610..1198    -  rep_origin     ori: high-copy-number ColE1/pMB1/pBR322/pUC origin of replication
   1369..2229    -  CDS            AmpR: β-lactamase; bla; confers resistance to ampicillin, carbenicillin, and related antibiotics
   2230..2334    -  promoter       AmpR promoter: bla
   2361..2411    +  misc_feature   bom (fragment): basis of mobility region from pBR322
   2412..2867    -  rep_origin     f1 ori (sequence partly withheld): f1 bacteriophage origin of replication; arrow indicates direction of (+) strand synthesis
   2871..3028    -  CDS            lacZα (fragment): LacZα fragment of β-galactosidase; lacZ fragment
   3031..3049    +  promoter       T7 promoter: promoter for bacteriophage T7 RNA polymerase
>Addgene plasmid #165775 | 5xGMR | addgene full sequence | sequence record 335003 | Addgene NGS Result
TCGAGCCCAGTGGAAACCCTTGAAATGCCTTTAAGTCGAGTAGCAGTCGAGGTAGGTACGTCATGCCCCT
CCCCGAGACCACTCATCGCCCAATCACTAGTGAATTCGCGGCCGCCTGCAGGTCGACCATATGGGAGAGC
TCCCAACGCGTTGGATGCATAGCTTGAGTATTCTATAGTGTCACCTAAATAGCTTGGCGTAATCATGGTC
ATAGCTGTTTCCTGTGTGAAATTGTTATCCGCTCACAATTCCACACAACATACGAGCCGGAAGCATAAAG
TGTAAAGCCTGGGGTGCCTAATGAGTGAGCTAACTCACATTAATTGCGTTGCGCTCACTGCCCGCTTTCC
AGTCGGGAAACCTGTCGTGCCAGCTGCATTAATGAATCGGCCAACGCGCGGGGAGAGGCGGTTTGCGTAT
TGGGCGCTCTTCCGCTTCCTCGCTCACTGACTCGCTGCGCTCGGTCGTTCGGCTGCGGCGAGCGGTATCA
GCTCACTCAAAGGCGGTAATACGGTTATCCACAGAATCAGGGGATAACGCAGGAAAGAACATGTGAGCAA
AAGGCCAGCAAAAGGCCAGGAACCGTAAAAAGGCCGCGTTGCTGGCGTTTTTCCATAGGCTCCGCCCCCC
TGACGAGCATCACAAAAATCGACGCTCAAGTCAGAGGTGGCGAAACCCGACAGGACTATAAAGATACCAG
GCGTTTCCCCCTGGAAGCTCCCTCGTGCGCTCTCCTGTTCCGACCCTGCCGCTTACCGGATACCTGTCCG
CCTTTCTCCCTTCGGGAAGCGTGGCGCTTTCTCATAGCTCACGCTGTAGGTATCTCAGTTCGGTGTAGGT
CGTTCGCTCCAAGCTGGGCTGTGTGCACGAACCCCCCGTTCAGCCCGACCGCTGCGCCTTATCCGGTAAC
TATCGTCTTGAGTCCAACCCGGTAAGACACGACTTATCGCCACTGGCAGCAGCCACTGGTAACAGGATTA
GCAGAGCGAGGTATGTAGGCGGTGCTACAGAGTTCTTGAAGTGGTGGCCTAACTACGGCTACACTAGAAG
AACAGTATTTGGTATCTGCGCTCTGCTGAAGCCAGTTACCTTCGGAAAAAGAGTTGGTAGCTCTTGATCC
GGCAAACAAACCACCGCTGGTAGCGGTGGTTTTTTTGTTTGCAAGCAGCAGATTACGCGCAGAAAAAAAG
GATCTCAAGAAGATCCTTTGATCTTTTCTACGGGGTCTGACGCTCAGTGGAACGAAAACTCACGTTAAGG
GATTTTGGTCATGAGATTATCAAAAAGGATCTTCACCTAGATCCTTTTAAATTAAAAATGAAGTTTTAAA
TCAATCTAAAGTATATATGAGTAAACTTGGTCTGACAGTTACCAATGCTTAATCAGTGAGGCACCTATCT
CAGCGATCTGTCTATTTCGTTCATCCATAGTTGCCTGACTCCCCGTCGTGTAGATAACTACGATACGGGA
GGGCTTACCATCTGGCCCCAGTGCTGCAATGATACCGCGCGACCCACGCTCACCGGCTCCAGATTTATCA
GCAATAAACCAGCCAGCCGGAAGGGCCGAGCGCAGAAGTGGTCCTGCAACTTTATCCGCCTCCATCCAGT
CTATTAATTGTTGCCGGGAAGCTAGAGTAAGTAGTTCGCCAGTTAATAGTTTGCGCAACGTTGTTGCCAT
TGCTACAGGCATCGTGGTGTCACGCTCGTCGTTTGGTATGGCTTCATTCAGCTCCGGTTCCCAACGATCA
AGGCGAGTTACATGATCCCCCATGTTGTGCAAAAAAGCGGTTAGCTCCTTCGGTCCTCCGATCGTTGTCA
GAAGTAAGTTGGCCGCAGTGTTATCACTCATGGTTATGGCAGCACTGCATAATTCTCTTACTGTCATGCC
ATCCGTAAGATGCTTTTCTGTGACTGGTGAGTACTCAACCAAGTCATTCTGAGAATAGTGTATGCGGCGA
CCGAGTTGCTCTTGCCCGGCGTCAATACGGGATAATACCGCGCCACATAGCAGAACTTTAAAAGTGCTCA
TCATTGGAAAACGTTCTTCGGGGCGAAAACTCTCAAGGATCTTACCGCTGTTGAGATCCAGTTCGATGTA
ACCCACTCGTGCACCCAACTGATCTTCAGCATCTTTTACTTTCACCAGCGTTTCTGGGTGAGCAAAAACA
GGAAGGCAAAATGCCGCAAAAAAGGGAATAAGGGCGACACGGAAATGTTGAATACTCATACTCTTCCTTT
TTCAATATTATTGAAGCATTTATCAGGGTTATTGTCTCATGAGCGGATACATATTTGAATGTATTTAGAA
AAATAAACAAATAGGGGTTCCGCGCACATTTCCCCGAAAAGTGCCACCTGATGCGGTGTGAAATACCGCA
CAGATGCGTAAGGAGAAAATACCGCATCAGGAAATTGTAAGCGTTAATATTTTGTTAAAATTCGCGTTAA
ATTTTTGTTAAATCAGCTCATTTTTTAACCAATAGGCCGAAATCGGCAAAATCCCTTATAAATCAAAAGA
ATAGACCGAGATAGGGT
[37 nt withheld, positions 2538-2574]
AAAGAACGTGGACTCCAACGTCAAAGGGCGAAAAACCGTCTATCAGGGCGCTGGCCCACTACGTGAACCA
TCACCCT
[91 nt withheld, positions 2652-2742]
G
[124 nt withheld, positions 2744-2867]
CCATTCGCCATTCAGGCTGCGCAACTGTTGGGAAGGGCGATCGGTGCGGGCCTCTTCGCTATTACGCCAG
CTGGCGAAAGGGGGATGTGCTGCAAGGCGATTAAGTTGGGTAACGCCAGGGTTTTCCCAGTCACGACGTT
GTAAAACGACGGCCAGTGAATTGTAATACGACTCACTATAGGGCGAATTGGGCCCGACGTCGCATGCTCC
CGGCCGCCATGGCGGCCGCGGGAATTCGATTGGGCGATGAGTGGTCTCGGGAGCGTACGACTAGCACCTG
ACTGTCGAGCCCAGTGGAAACCCTTGAAATGCCTTTAAGTCGAGCCCAGTGGAAACCCTTGAAATGCCTT
TAAGTCGAGCCCAGTGGAAACCCTTGAAATGCCTTTAAGTCGAGCCCAGTGGAAACCCTTGAAATGCCTT
TAAG
